Addgene plasmid #145887: pAc5.1B-lambdaN-HA-DmLSm2_A
Purpose: Insect Expression of DmLSm2
Depositing lab: Elisa Izaurralde. Depositing organization: Max Planck Institute for Developmental Biology. Publication: A divergent Sm fold in EDC3 proteins mediates DCP1 binding and P-body targeting. Tritschler F, Eulalio A, Truffault V, Hartmann MD, Helms S, Schmidt S, Coles M, Izaurralde E, Weichenrieder O. Mol Cell Biol. 2007 Dec . 27(24):8600-11. 10.1128/MCB.01506-07 PubMed 17923697.
Backbone
  Vector backbone: Unknown
  Vector type: Insect Expression
Growth in bacteria
  Bacterial resistance: Ampicillin, 100 μg/mL
  Growth temperature: 37°C
  Growth strain: DH5alpha
  Copy number: Low Copy
Gene/Insert
  Gene/Insert name: DmLSm2
  Species: D. melanogaster (fly)
  Entrez Gene: CG10418 (a.k.a. BcDNA:GM14851, Dmel\CG10418)
  Cloning method: Unknown
Terms and licenses: Academic/Nonprofit Terms; Industry Terms: Not Available to Industry
Depositor comments: ORF extracted from NCBI: NM_140313.3 Plasmids from this collection were made available to the research community and donated after the lab closed. Please note that the sequence provided by the depositing laboratory may be theoretical/predicted or based on Sanger sequencing results. There may be discrepancies between sequencing results obtained by Addgene and the depositor sequence. If an Addgene verified sequence is not available, please contact before placing your order to request that our lab fully sequence the plasmid.
How to cite: pAc5.1B-lambdaN-HA-DmLSm2_A was a gift from Elisa Izaurralde (Addgene plasmid # 145887 ; http://n2t.net/addgene:145887 ; RRID:Addgene_145887)
