[The description below was written by a language model from this plasmid's Addgene catalogue record and pLannotate feature annotations shown in this document.]
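Description:
pAc5.1B-lambdaN-HA-DmLSm2_A is an insect-cell expression plasmid of about 5.8 kb that produces Drosophila melanogaster LSm2 (gene CG10418) as an N-terminally tagged fusion protein. The catalogue lists the backbone as unknown, although the name and the annotated parts point to a pAc5.1-type vector. In bacteria it is maintained through a ColE1/pUC-family origin and selected with ampicillin via the β-lactamase gene and its own promoter. The record lists it as low copy even though the origin is annotated as a high-copy type. A partial tetracycline-resistance fragment and a short SV40 large T antigen fragment also appear in the annotation; these look like backbone remnants rather than functional markers.

Expression is driven by the Drosophila actin 5C promoter, a strong constitutive promoter used in fly cell lines. Downstream lies a short fragment of the bacteriophage lambda N protein, followed by an HA epitope (annotated as a fragment of a 3xHA element, with a length consistent with a single copy) and then the LSm2 open reading frame. The annotation tool matched this ORF to human LSM2 by homology, but the record states that it is the fly sequence. A V5 tag and an SV40 polyadenylation signal follow the insert; the record does not say whether the V5 tag is read in frame or cut off by a stop codon at the end of the ORF.

The lambda N peptide binds boxB RNA hairpins, so fusions of this type are generally used to tether a protein to a boxB-containing reporter mRNA and measure its effect on that transcript. The HA tag allows detection or immunoprecipitation. The stated purpose is simply insect expression of DmLSm2, and the associated publication concerns Sm-fold proteins, DCP1 binding and P-body targeting.
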