Features (pLannotate 1.2.2; 11 found; start..end, strand, type, name):
     56..2568    +  promoter       Ac5 promoter: Drosophila melanogaster actin 5C promoter
   2588..2653    +  CDS            N (fragment): REGN_LAMBD - Experimental evidence at protein level: Swiss-Prot protein existence level 1. Plays a role as a transcriptional antitermination factor that allows the virus to initiate its lytic phase. Activates expression of the delayed viral early genes by modifying host RNA polymerase (RNAP) into a form that is resistant to termination signals. This antitermination function requires the host NusA protein which serves to stabilize the interaction between antitermination protein N and host RNA polymerase. From Escherichia phage lambda (Bacteriophage lambda).
   2678..2704    +  CDS            3xHA (fragment): three tandem HA epitope tags
   2723..2992    +  CDS            LSM2 (fragment): LSM2_HUMAN - Also known as C6orf28, G7B. Experimental evidence at protein level: Swiss-Prot protein existence level 1. Plays role in pre-mRNA splicing as component of the U4/U6-U5 tri-snRNP complex that is involved in spliceosome assembly, and as component of the precatalytic spliceosome (spliceosome B complex) (PubMed:28781166). The heptameric LSM2-8 complex binds specifically to the 3'-terminal U-tract of U6 snRNA (PubMed:10523320). From Homo sapiens (Human).
   3047..3088    +  CDS            V5 tag: epitope tag from simian virus 5
   3188..3322    -  polyA_signal   SV40 poly(A) signal: SV40 polyadenylation signal
   3345..3429    -  CDS            large T antigen (fragment): large T antigen from SV40 (simian virus 40)
   3430..3900    +  CDS            TcR (fragment): tetracycline efflux protein; tet; confers resistance to tetracycline
   3944..4532    -  rep_origin     ori: high-copy-number ColE1/pMB1/pBR322/pUC origin of replication
   4703..5563    -  CDS            AmpR: β-lactamase; bla; confers resistance to ampicillin, carbenicillin, and related antibiotics
   5564..5668    -  promoter       AmpR promoter: bla
>Addgene plasmid #145887 | pAc5.1B-lambdaN-HA-DmLSm2_A | depositor full sequence | sequence record 288332 | Full Sequence
CTTCAAGGAATTAATTCTATATTCTAAAAACACAAATGATACTTCTAAAAAAAATCATGAATGGCATCAA
CTCTGAATCAAATCTTTGCAGATGCACCTACTTCTCATTTCCACTGTCACATCATTTTTCCAGATCTCGC
TGCCTGTTATGTGGCCCACAAACCAAGACACGTTTTATGGCCATTAAAGCTGGCTGATCGTCGCCAAACA
CCAAATACATATCAATATGTACATTCGAGAAAGAAGCGATCAAAGAAGCGTCTTCGGGCGAGTAGGAGAA
TGCGGAGGAGAAGGAGAACGAGCTGATCTAGTATCTCTCCACAATCCAATGCCAACTGACCAACTGGCCA
TATTCGGAGCAATTTGAAGCCAATTTCCATCGCCTGGCGATCGCTCCATTCTTGGCTATATGTTTTTCAC
CGTTCCCGGGGCCATTTTCAAAGACTCGTCGGTAAGATAAGATTGTGTCACTCGCTGTCTCTCTTCATTT
GTCGAAGAATGCTGAGGAATTTCGCGATGACGTCGGCGAGTATTTTGAAGAATGAGAATAATTTGTATTT
ATACGAAAATCAGTTAGTGGAATTTTCTACAAAAACATGTTATCTATAGATAATTTTGTTGCAAAATATG
TTGACTATGACAAAGATTGTATGTATATACCTTTAATGTATTCTCATTTTCTTATGTATTTATAATGGCA
ATGATGATACTGATGATATTTTAAGATGATGCCAGACCACAGGCTGATTTCTGCGTCTTTTGCCGAACGC
AGTGCATGTGCGGTTGTTGTTTTTTGGAATAGTTTCAATTTTCGGACTGTCCGCTTTGATTTCAGTTTCT
TGGCTTATTCAAAAAGCAAAGTAAAGCCAAAAAAGCGAGATGGCAATACCAAATGCGGCAAAACGGTAGT
GGAAGGAAAGGGGTGCGGGGCAGCGGAAGGAAGGGTGGGGCGGGGCGTGGCGGGGTCTGTGGCTGGGCGC
GACGTCACCGACGTTGGAGCCACTCCTTTGACCATGTGTGCGTGTGTGTATTATTCGTGTCTCGCCACTC
GCCGGTTGTTTTTTTCTTTTTATCTCGCTCTCTCTAGCGCCATCTCGTACGCATGCTCAACGCACCGCAT
GTTGCCGTGTCCTTTATGCGTCATTTTGGCTCGAAATAGGCAATTATTTAAACAAAGATTAGTCAACGAA
AACGCTAAAATAAATAAGTCTACAATATGGTTACTTATTGCCATGTGTGTGCAGCCAACGATAGCAACAA
AAGCAACAACACAGTGGCTTTCCCTCTTTCACTTTTTGTTTGCAAGCGCGTGCGAGCAAGACGGCACGAC
CGGCAAACGCAATTACGCTGACAAAGAGCAGACGAAGTTTTGGCCGAAAAACATCAAGGCGCCTGATACG
AATGCATTTGCAATAACAATTGCGATATTTAATATTGTTTATGAAGCTGTTTGACTTCAAAACACACAAA
AAAAAAAATAAAACAAATTATTTGAAAGAGAATTAGGAATCGGACAGCTTATCGTTACGGGCTAACAGCA
CACCGAGACGAAATAGCTTACCTGACGTCACAGCCTCTGGAAGAACTGCCGCCAAGCAGAGAGAGAGAGA
AAAAGAGGGAGAGCAGCTTAGACCGCATGTGCTTGTGTGTGAGGCGTCTCTCTCTTCGTCTCCTGTTTGC
GCAAACGCATAGACTGCACTGAGAAAATCGATTACCTATTTTTTATGAATGAATATTTGCACTATTACTA
TTCAAAACTATTAAGATAGCAATCACATTCAATAGCCAAATACTATACCACCTGAGCGATGCAACGAAAT
GATCAATTTGAGCAAAAATGCTGCATATTTAGGACGGCATCATTATAGAAATGCTTCTTGCTGTGTACTT
TTCTCTCGTCTGGCAGCTGTTTCGCCGTTATTGTTAAAACCGGCTTAAGTTAGGTGTGTTTTCTACGACT
AGTGATGCCCCTACTAGAAGATGTGTGTTGCACAAATGTCCCTGAATAACCAATTTGAAGTGCAGATAGC
AGTAAACGTAAGCTAATATGAATATTATTTAACTGTAATGTTTTAATATCGCTGGACATTACTAATAAAC
CCACTATAAACACATGTACATATGTATGTTTTGGCATACAATGAGTAGTTGGGGAAAAAATGTGTAAAAG
CACCGTGACCATCACAGCATAAAGATAACCAGCTGAAGTATCGAATATGAGTAACCCCCAAATTGAATCA
CATGCCGCAACTGATAGGACCCATGGAAGTACACTCTTCATGGCGATATACAAGACACACACAAGCACGA
ACACCCAGTTGCGGAGGAAATTCTCCGTAAATGAAAACCCAATCGGCGAACAATTCATACCCATATATGG
TAAAAGTTTTGAACGCGACTTGAGAGCGGAGAGCATTGCGGCTGATAAGGTTTTAGCGCTAAGCGGGCTT
TATAAAACGGGCTGCGGGACCAGTTTTCATATCACTACCGTTTGAGTTCTTGTGCTGTGTGGATACTCCT
CCCGACACAAAGCCGCTCCATCAGCCAGCAGTCGTCTAATCCAGAGACCCCGGATCGGGGTACCAACATG
GACGCACAAACACGACGACGTGAGCGTCGCGCTGAGAAACAAGCTCAATGGAAAGCTGCAAACGGTGGAT
CTCCTCCACATATGGCTTACCCATACGATGTTCCAGATTACGCTCCTCCAAGCTTGAATTCTATGCTCTT
TTACTCCTTCTTCAAGTCGCTGGTGGGCAAGGAAGTCGTTGTGGAGTTGAAAAACGACCTCAGCATATGT
GGCACCCTGCACTCGGTGGATCAGTACCTGAACATCAAGCTGACGGATATCAGTGTCACAGATCCGGACA
AGTACCCCCACATGCTGAGCGTCAAGAACTGCTTCATCCGTGGCTCCGTGGTGCGATACGTGCAGCTGCC
GGGCGACGAGGTGGACACCCAGCTGCTCCAGGATGCGGCGCGAAAGGAGGCTGTTGTGAGCACAAGATAA
GGCGGCCGCTCGAGTCTAGAGGGCCCGCGGTTCGAAGGTAAGCCTATCCCTAACCCTCTCCTCGGTCTCG
ATTCTACGCGTACCGGTCATCATCACCATCACCATTGAGTTTAAACCCGCTGATCAGCCTCGACTGTGCC
TTCTAAGGCCTGAGCTCGCTGATCAGCCTCGATCGAGGATCCAGACATGATAAGATACATTGATGAGTTT
GGACAAACCACAACTAGAATGCAGTGAAAAAAATGCTTTATTTGTGAAATTTGTGATGCTATTGCTTTAT
TTGTAACCATTATAAGCTGCAATAAACAAGTTAACAACAACAATTGCATTCATTTTATGTTTCAGGTTCA
GGGGGAGGTGTGGGAGGTTTTTTAAAGCAAGTAAAACCTCTACAAATGTGGTATGGCTGATTATGATCAG
TCGACCGATGCCCTTGAGAGCCTTCAACCCAGTCAGCTCCTTCCGGTGGGCGCGGGGCATGACTATCGTC
GCCGCACTTATGACTGTCTTCTTTATCATGCAACTCGTAGGACAGGTGCCGGCAGCGCTCTGGGTCATTT
TCGGCGAGGACCGCTTTCGCTGGAGCGCGACGATGATCGGCCTGTCGCTTGCGGTATTCGGAATCTTGCA
CGCCCTCGCTCAAGCCTTCGTCACTGGTCCCGCCACCAAACGTTTCGGCGAGAAGCAGGCCATTATCGCC
GGCATGGCGGCCGACGCGCTGGGCTACGTCTTGCTGGCGTTCGCGACGCGAGGCTGGATGGCCTTCCCCA
TTATGATTCTTCTCGCTTCCGGCGGCATCGGGATGCCCGCGTTGCAGGCCATGCTGTCCAGGCAGGTAGA
TGACGACCATCAGGGACAGCTTCAAGGATCGCTCGCGGCTCTTACCAGCCAGCAAAAGGCCAGGAACCGT
AAAAAGGCCGCGTTGCTGGCGTTTTTCCATAGGCTCCGCCCCCCTGACGAGCATCACAAAAATCGACGCT
CAAGTCAGAGGTGGCGAAACCCGACAGGACTATAAAGATACCAGGCGTTTCCCCCTGGAAGCTCCCTCGT
GCGCTCTCCTGTTCCGACCCTGCCGCTTACCGGATACCTGTCCGCCTTTCTCCCTTCGGGAAGCGTGGCG
CTTTCTCAATGCTCACGCTGTAGGTATCTCAGTTCGGTGTAGGTCGTTCGCTCCAAGCTGGGCTGTGTGC
ACGAACCCCCCGTTCAGCCCGACCGCTGCGCCTTATCCGGTAACTATCGTCTTGAGTCCAACCCGGTAAG
ACACGACTTATCGCCACTGGCAGCAGCCACTGGTAACAGGATTAGCAGAGCGAGGTATGTAGGCGGTGCT
ACAGAGTTCTTGAAGTGGTGGCCTAACTACGGCTACACTAGAAGGACAGTATTTGGTATCTGCGCTCTGC
TGAAGCCAGTTACCTTCGGAAAAAGAGTTGGTAGCTCTTGATCCGGCAAACAAACCACCGCTGGTAGCGG
TGGTTTTTTTGTTTGCAAGCAGCAGATTACGCGCAGAAAAAAAGGATCTCAAGAAGATCCTTTGATCTTT
TCTACGGGGTCTGACGCTCAGTGGAACGAAAACTCACGTTAAGGGATTTTGGTCATGAGATTATCAAAAA
GGATCTTCACCTAGATCCTTTTAAATTAAAAATGAAGTTTTAAATCAATCTAAAGTATATATGAGTAAAC
TTGGTCTGACAGTTACCAATGCTTAATCAGTGAGGCACCTATCTCAGCGATCTGTCTATTTCGTTCATCC
ATAGTTGCCTGACTCCCCGTCGTGTAGATAACTACGATACGGGAGGGCTTACCATCTGGCCCCAGTGCTG
CAATGATACCGCGAGACCCACGCTCACCGGCTCCAGATTTATCAGCAATAAACCAGCCAGCCGGAAGGGC
CGAGCGCAGAAGTGGTCCTGCAACTTTATCCGCCTCCATCCAGTCTATTAATTGTTGCCGGGAAGCTAGA
GTAAGTAGTTCGCCAGTTAATAGTTTGCGCAACGTTGTTGCCATTGCTGCAGGCATCGTGGTGTCACGCT
CGTCGTTTGGTATGGCTTCATTCAGCTCCGGTTCCCAACGATCAAGGCGAGTTACATGATCCCCCATGTT
GTGCAAAAAAGCGGTTAGCTCCTTCGGTCCTCCGATCGTTGTCAGAAGTAAGTTGGCCGCAGTGTTATCA
CTCATGGTTATGGCAGCACTGCATAATTCTCTTACTGTCATGCCATCCGTAAGATGCTTTTCTGTGACTG
GTGAGTACTCAACCAAGTCATTCTGAGAATAGTGTATGCGGCGACCGAGTTGCTCTTGCCCGGCGTCAAC
ACGGGATAATACCGCGCCACATAGCAGAACTTTAAAAGTGCTCATCATTGGAAAACGTTCTTCGGGGCGA
AAACTCTCAAGGATCTTACCGCTGTTGAGATCCAGTTCGATGTAACCCACTCGTGCACCCAACTGATCTT
CAGCATCTTTTACTTTCACCAGCGTTTCTGGGTGAGCAAAAACAGGAAGGCAAAATGCCGCAAAAAAGGG
AATAAGGGCGACACGGAAATGTTGAATACTCATACTCTTCCTTTTTCAATATTATTGAAGCATTTATCAG
GGTTATTGTCTCATGAGCGGATACATATTTGAATGTATTTAGAAAAATAAACAAATAGGGGTTCCGCGCA
CATTTCCCCGAAAAGTGCCACCTGACGTCTAAGAAACCATTATTATCATGACATTAACCTATAAAAATAG
GCGTATCACGAGGCCCTTTCGT
